>Addgene plasmid #221854 | pCMV-CRT-Fc N | addgene full sequence | sequence record 437952 | Addgene NGS Result
CGTCAATACGGGATAATACCGCGCCACATAGCAGAACTTTAAAAGTGCTCATCATTGGAAAACGTTCTTC
GGGGCGAAAACTCTCAAGGATCTTACCGCTGTTGAGATCCAGTTCGATGTAACCCACTCGTGCACCCAAC
TGATCTTCAGCATCTTTTACTTTCACCAGCGTTTCTGGGTGAGCAAAAACAGGAAGGCAAAATGCCGCAA
AAAAGGGAATAAGGGCGACACGGAAATGTTGAATACTCATACTCTTCCTTTTTCAATATTATTGAAGCAT
TTATCAGGGTTATTGTCTCATGAGCGGATACATATTTGAATGTATTTAGAAAAATAAACAAATAGGGGTT
CCGCGCACATTTCCCCGAAAAGTGCCACCTGACGTCGACGGATCGGGAGATCGATCTCCCGATCCCCTAT
GGTGCACTCTCAGTACAATCTGCTCTGATGCCGCATAGTTAAGCCAGTATCTGCTCCCTGCTTGTGTGTT
GGAGGTCGCTGAGTAGTGCGCGAGCAAAATTTAAGCTACAACAAGGCAAGGCTTGACCGACAATTGCATG
AAGAATCTGCTTAGGGTTAGGCGTTTTGCGCTGCTTCGCGATGTACGGGCCAGATATACGCGTTGACATT
GATTATTGACTAGTTATTAATAGTAATCAATTACGGGGTCATTAGTTCATAGCCCATATATGGAGTTCCG
CGTTACATAACTTACGGTAAATGGCCCGCCTGGCTGACCGCCCAACGACCCCCGCCCATTGACGTCAATA
ATGACGTATGTTCCCATAGTAACGCCAATAGGGACTTTCCATTGACGTCAATGGGTGGAGTATTTACGGT
AAACTGCCCACTTGGCAGTACATCAAGTGTATCATATGCCAAGTACGCCCCCTATTGACGTCAATGACGG
TAAATGGCCCGCCTGGCATTATGCCCAGTACATGACCTTATGGGACTTTCCTACTTGGCAGTACATCTAC
GTATTAGTCATCGCTATTACCATGGTGATGCGGTTTTGGCAGTACATCAATGGGCGTGGATAGCGGTTTG
ACTCACGGGGATTTCCAAGTCTCCACCCCATTGACGTCAATGGGAGTTTGTTTTGGCACCAAAATCAACG
GGACTTTCCAAAATGTCGTAACAACTCCGCCCCATTGACGCAAATGGGCGGTAGGCGTGTACGGTGGGAG
GTCTATATAAGCAGAGCTCTCTGGCTAACTAGAGAACCCACTGCTTACTGGCTTATCGAAATTAATACGA
CTCACTATAGGGAGACCCAAGCTTACGAGCCTGCCGTCTACTTCAAGGAGCAGTTTCTGGACGGAGACGG
GTGGACTTCCCGCTGGATCGAATCCAAACACAAGTCAGATTTTGGCAAATTCGTTCTCAGTTCCGGCAAG
TTCTACGGTGACGAGGAGAAAGATAAAGGTTTGCAGACAAGCCAGGATGCACGCTTTTATGCTCTGTCGG
CCAGTTTCGAGCCTTTCAGCAACAAAGGCCAGACGCTGGTGGTGCAGTTCACGGTGAAACATGAGCAGAA
CATCGACTGTGGGGGCGGCTATGTGAAGCTGTTTCCTAATAGTTTGGACCAGACAGACATGCACGGAGAC
TCAGAATACAACATCATGTTTGGTCCCGACATCTGTGGCCCTGGCACCAAGAAGGTTCATGTCATCTTCA
ACTACAAGGGCAAGAACGTGCTGATCAACAAGGACATCCGTTGCAAGGATGATGAGTTTACACACCTGTA
CACACTGATTGTGCGGCCAGACAACACCTATGAGGTGAAGATTGACAACAGCCAGGTGGAGTCCGGCTCC
TTGGAAAGATCTGCGGATCCCGAGGGTGAGTACTTAGCTTCAGCGCTCCTGCCTGGACGCATCCCGGCTA
TGCAGCCCCAGTCCAGGGCAGCAAGGCAGGCCCCGTCTGCCTCTTCACCCGGAGGCCTCTGCCCGCCCCA
CTCATGCTCAGGGAGAGGGTCTTCTGGCTTTTTCCCCAGGCTCTGGGCAGGCACAGGCTAGGTGCCCCTA
ACCCAGGCCCTGCACACAAAGGGGCAGGTGCTGGGCTCAGACCTGCCAAGAGCCATATCCGGGAGGACCC
TGCCCCTGACCTAAGCCCACCCCAAAGGCCAAACTCTCCACTCCCTCAGCTCGGACACCTTCTCTCCTCC
CAGATTCCAGTAACTCCCAATCTTCTCTCTGCAGAGCCCAAATCTTGTGACAAAACTCACACATGCCCAC
CGTGCCCAGGTAAGCCAGCCCAGGCCTCGCCCTCCAGCTCAAGGCGGGACAGGTGCCCTAGAGTAGCCTG
CATCCAGGGACAGGCCCCAGCCGGGTGCTGACACGTCCACCTCCATCTCTTCCTCAGCACCTGAACTCCT
GGGGGGACCGTCAGTCTTCCTCTTCCCCCCAAAACCCAAGGACACCCTCATGATCTCCCGGACCCCTGAG
GTCACATGCGTGGTGGTGGACGTGAGCCACGAAGACCCTGAGGTCAAGTTCAACTGGTACGTGGACGGCG
TGGAGGTGCATAATGCCAAGACAAAGCCGCGGGAGGAGCAGTACAACAGCACGTACCGTGTGGTCAGCGT
CCTCACCGTCCTGCACCAGGACTGGCTGAATGGCAAGGAGTACAAGTGCAAGGTCTCCAACAAAGCCCTC
CCAGCCCCCATCGAGAAAACCATCTCCAAAGCCAAAGGTGGGACCCGTGGGGTGCGAGGGCCACATGGAC
AGAGGCCGGCTCGGCCCACCCTCTGCCCTGAGAGTGACCGCTGTACCAACCTCTGTCCCTACAGGGCAGC
CCCGAGAACCACAGGTGTACACCCTGCCCCCATCCCGGGATGAGCTGACCAAGAACCAGGTCAGCCTGAC
CTGCCTGGTCAAAGGCTTCTATCCCAGCGACATCGCCGTGGAGTGGGAGAGCAATGGGCAGCCGGAGAAC
AACTACAAGACCACGCCTCCCGTGCTGGACTCCGACGGCTCCTTCTTCCTCTACAGCAAGCTCACCGTGG
ACAAGAGCAGGTGGCAGCAGGGGAACGTCTTCTCATGCTCCGTGATGCATGAGGCTCTGCACAACCACTA
CACGCAGAAGAGCCTCTCCCTGTCTCCGGGTAAATGAGTGCGACGGCCGCTCGAGCATGCATCTAGAGGG
CCCTATTCTATAGTGTCACCTAAATGCTAGAGCTCGCTGATCAGCCTCGACTGTGCCTTCTAGTTGCCAG
CCATCTGTTGTTTGCCCCTCCCCCGTGCCTTCCTTGACCCTGGAAGGTGCCACTCCCACTGTCCTTTCCT
AATAAAATGAGGAAATTGCATCGCATTGTCTGAGTAGGTGTCATTCTATTCTGGGGGGTGGGGTGGGGCA
GGACAGCAAGGGGGAGGATTGGGAAGACAATAGCAGGCATGCTGGGGATGCGGTGGGCTCTATGGCTTCT
GAGGCGGAAAGAACCAGCTGGGGCTCTAGGGGGTATCCCC
[124 nt withheld, positions 3471-3594]
C
[91 nt withheld, positions 3596-3686]
A
[49 nt withheld, positions 3688-3736]
CCTTTGACGTTGGAGTCCACGTTCTTT
[37 nt withheld, positions 3764-3800]
ACCCTATCTCGGTCTATTCTTTTGATTTATAAGGGATTTTGCCGATTTCGGCCTATTGGTTAAAAAATGA
GCTGATTTAACAAAAATTTAACGCGAATTAATTCTGTGGAATGTGTGTCAGTTAGGGTGTGGAAAGTCCC
CAGGCTCCCCAGCAGGCAGAAGTATGCAAAGCATGCATCTCAATTAGTCAGCAACCATAGTCCCGCCCCT
AACTCCGCCCATCCCGCCCCTAACTCCGCCCAGTTCCGCCCATTCTCCGCCCCATGGCTGACTAATTTTT
TTTATTTATGCAGAGGCCGAGGCCGCCTCTGCCTCTGAGCTATTCCAGAAGTAGTGAGGAGGCTTTTTTG
GAGGCCTAGGCTTTTGCAAAAAGCTCCCGGGAGCTTGTATATCCATTTTCGGATCTGATCAAGAGACAGG
ATGAGGATCGTTTCGCATGATTGAACAAGATGGATTGCACGCAGGTTCTCCGGCCGCTTGGGTGGAGAGG
CTATTCGGCTATGACTGGGCACAACAGACAATCGGCTGCTCTGATGCCGCCGTGTTCCGGCTGTCAGCGC
AGGGGCGCCCGGTTCTTTTTGTCAAGACCGACCTGTCCGGTGCCCTGAATGAACTGCAGGACGAGGCAGC
GCGGCTATCGTGGCTGGCCACGACGGGCGTTCCTTGCGCAGCTGTGCTCGACGTTGTCACTGAAGCGGGA
AGGGACTGGCTGCTATTGGGCGAAGTGCCGGGGCAGGATCTCCTGTCATCTCACCTTGCTCCTGCCGAGA
AAGTATCCATCATGGCTGATGCAATGCGGCGGCTGCATACGCTTGATCCGGCTACCTGCCCATTCGACCA
CCAAGCGAAACATCGCATCGAGCGAGCACGTACTCGGATGGAAGCCGGTCTTGTCGATCAGGATGATCTG
GACGAAGAGCATCAGGGGCTCGCGCCAGCCGAACTGTTCGCCAGGCTCAAGGCGCGCATGCCCGACGGCG
AGGATCTCGTCGTGACCCATGGCGATGCCTGCTTGCCGAATATCATGGTGGAAAATGGCCGCTTTTCTGG
ATTCATCGACTGTGGCCGGCTGGGTGTGGCGGACCGCTATCAGGACATAGCGTTGGCTACCCGTGATATT
GCTGAAGAGCTTGGCGGCGAATGGGCTGACCGCTTCCTCGTGCTTTACGGTATCGCCGCTCCCGATTCGC
AGCGCATCGCCTTCTATCGCCTTCTTGACGAGTTCTTCTGAGCGGGACTCTGGGGTTCGAAATGACCGAC
CAAGCGACGCCCAACCTGCCATCACGAGATTTCGATTCCACCGCCGCCTTCTATGAAAGGTTGGGCTTCG
GAATCGTTTTCCGGGACGCCGGCTGGATGATCCTCCAGCGCGGGGATCTCATGCTGGAGTTCTTCGCCCA
CCCCAACTTGTTTATTGCAGCTTATAATGGTTACAAATAAAGCAATAGCATCACAAATTTCACAAATAAA
GCATTTTTTTCACTGCATTCTAGTTGTGGTTTGTCCAAACTCATCAATGTATCTTATCATGTCTGTATAC
CGTCGACCTCTAGCTAGAGCTTGGCGTAATCATGGTCATAGCTGTTTCCTGTGTGAAATTGTTATCCGCT
CACAATTCCACACAACATACGAGCCGGAAGCATAAAGTGTAAAGCCTGGGGTGCCTAATGAGTGAGCTAA
CTCACATTAATTGCGTTGCGCTCACTGCCCGCTTTCCAGTCGGGAAACCTGTCGTGCCAGCTGCATTAAT
GAATCGGCCAACGCGCGGGGAGAGGCGGTTTGCGTATTGGGCGCTCTTCCGCTTCCTCGCTCACTGACTC
GCTGCGCTCGGTCGTTCGGCTGCGGCGAGCGGTATCAGCTCACTCAAAGGCGGTAATACGGTTATCCACA
GAATCAGGGGATAACGCAGGAAAGAACATGTGAGCAAAAGGCCAGCAAAAGGCCAGGAACCGTAAAAAGG
CCGCGTTGCTGGCGTTTTTCCATAGGCTCCGCCCCCCTGACGAGCATCACAAAAATCGACGCTCAAGTCA
GAGGTGGCGAAACCCGACAGGACTATAAAGATACCAGGCGTTTCCCCCTGGAAGCTCCCTCGTGCGCTCT
CCTGTTCCGACCCTGCCGCTTACCGGATACCTGTCCGCCTTTCTCCCTTCGGGAAGCGTGGCGCTTTCTC
ATAGCTCACGCTGTAGGTATCTCAGTTCGGTGTAGGTCGTTCGCTCCAAGCTGGGCTGTGTGCACGAACC
CCCCGTTCAGCCCGACCGCTGCGCCTTATCCGGTAACTATCGTCTTGAGTCCAACCCGGTAAGACACGAC
TTATCGCCACTGGCAGCAGCCACTGGTAACAGGATTAGCAGAGCGAGGTATGTAGGCGGTGCTACAGAGT
TCTTGAAGTGGTGGCCTAACTACGGCTACACTAGAAGAACAGTATTTGGTATCTGCGCTCTGCTGAAGCC
AGTTACCTTCGGAAAAAGAGTTGGTAGCTCTTGATCCGGCAAACAAACCACCGCTGGTAGCGGTGGTTTT
TTTGTTTGCAAGCAGCAGATTACGCGCAGAAAAAAAGGATCTCAAGAAGATCCTTTGATCTTTTCTACGG
GGTCTGACGCTCAGTGGAACGAAAACTCACGTTAAGGGATTTTGGTCATGAGATTATCAAAAAGGATCTT
CACCTAGATCCTTTTAAATTAAAAATGAAGTTTTAAATCAATCTAAAGTATATATGAGTAAACTTGGTCT
GACAGTTACCAATGCTTAATCAGTGAGGCACCTATCTCAGCGATCTGTCTATTTCGTTCATCCATAGTTG
CCTGACTCCCCGTCGTGTAGATAACTACGATACGGGAGGGCTTACCATCTGGCCCCAGTGCTGCAATGAT
ACCGCGAGACCCACGCTCACCGGCTCCAGATTTATCAGCAATAAACCAGCCAGCCGGAAGGGCCGAGCGC
AGAAGTGGTCCTGCAACTTTATCCGCCTCCATCCAGTCTATTAATTGTTGCCGGGAAGCTAGAGTAAGTA
GTTCGCCAGTTAATAGTTTGCGCAACGTTGTTGCCATTGCTACAGGCATCGTGGTGTCACGCTCGTCGTT
TGGTATGGCTTCATTCAGCTCCGGTTCCCAACGATCAAGGCGAGTTACATGATCCCCCATGTTGTGCAAA
AAAGCGGTTAGCTCCTTCGGTCCTCCGATCGTTGTCAGAAGTAAGTTGGCCGCAGTGTTATCACTCATGG
TTATGGCAGCACTGCATAATTCTCTTACTGTCATGCCATCCGTAAGATGCTTTTCTGTGACTGGTGAGTA
CTCAACCAAGTCATTCTGAGAATAGTGTATGCGGCGACCGAGTTGCTCTTGCCCGG
Features (pLannotate 1.2.2; 23 found; start..end, strand, type, name):
    251..355     -  promoter       AmpR promoter: bla
    418..470     -  misc_feature   bom (fragment): basis of mobility region from pBR322
    625..1004    +  enhancer       CMV enhancer: human cytomegalovirus immediate early enhancer
   1005..1208    +  promoter       CMV promoter: human cytomegalovirus (CMV) immediate early promoter
   1204..1237    +  LTR            5' LTR (truncated) (fragment): truncated 5' long terminal repeat (LTR) from HIV-1
   1253..1271    +  promoter       T7 promoter: promoter for bacteriophage T7 RNA polymerase
   1287..1826    +  CDS            CALR (fragment): CALR_HUMAN - Also known as CRTC. Experimental evidence at protein level: Swiss-Prot protein existence level 1. Calcium-binding chaperone that promotes folding, oligomeric assembly and quality control in the endoplasmic reticulum (ER) via the calreticulin/calnexin cycle. This lectin interacts transiently with almost all of the monoglucosylated glycoproteins that are synthesized in the ER (PubMed:7876246). Interacts with the DNA-binding domain of NR3C1 and mediates its nuclear export (PubMed:11149926). Involved in maternal gene expression regulation. May participate in oocyte maturation via the
   2367..2777    +  CDS            IGHG1 (fragment): IGHG1_HUMAN - Experimental evidence at protein level: Swiss-Prot protein existence level 1. Constant region of immunoglobulin heavy chains. Immunoglobulins, also known as antibodies, are membrane-bound or secreted glycoproteins produced by B lymphocytes. In the recognition phase of humoral immunity, the membrane-bound immunoglobulins serve as receptors which, upon binding of a specific antigen, trigger the clonal expansion and differentiation of B lymphocytes into immunoglobulins- secreting plasma cells. Secreted immunoglobulins mediate the effector phase of humoral immunity, which results in
   2743..3114    +  CDS            IGHG4 (fragment): IGHG4_HUMAN - Experimental evidence at protein level: Swiss-Prot protein existence level 1. Constant region of immunoglobulin heavy chains. Immunoglobulins, also known as antibodies, are membrane-bound or secreted glycoproteins produced by B lymphocytes. In the recognition phase of humoral immunity, the membrane-bound immunoglobulins serve as receptors which, upon binding of a specific antigen, trigger the clonal expansion and differentiation of B lymphocytes into immunoglobulins- secreting plasma cells. Secreted immunoglobulins mediate the effector phase of humoral immunity, which results in
   3157..3175    -  promoter       SP6 promoter: promoter for bacteriophage SP6 RNA polymerase
   3201..3425    +  polyA_signal   bGH poly(A) signal: bovine growth hormone polyadenylation signal
   3429..3450    +  promoter       SV40 promoter (fragment): SV40 enhancer and early promoter
   3471..3899    +  rep_origin     f1 ori (sequence partly withheld): f1 bacteriophage origin of replication; arrow indicates direction of (+) strand synthesis
   3952..4162    +  promoter       SV40 promoter: SV40 early promoter
   4237..5028    +  CDS            neo: KKA2_KLEPN - Also known as kan, nptII. Experimental evidence at protein level: Swiss-Prot protein existence level 1. Resistance to kanamycin, neomycin, paromomycin, ribostamycin, butirosin and gentamicin B. From Klebsiella pneumoniae.
   5052..5210    +  CDS            ble (fragment): BLE_KLEPN - Experimental evidence at protein level: Swiss-Prot protein existence level 1. Binding protein with a strong affinity to the bleomycin family of antibiotics. Binds to CL990; an antimitotic-antibiotic compound. From Klebsiella pneumoniae.
   5205..5326    +  polyA_signal   SV40 poly(A) signal: SV40 polyadenylation signal
   5399..5415    -  protein_bind   lac operator: The lac repressor binds to the lac operator to inhibit transcription in E. coli. This inhibition can be relieved by adding lactose or isopropyl-β-D-thiogalactopyranoside (IPTG). lac repressor encoded by lacI
   5423..5453    -  promoter       lac promoter: promoter for the E. coli lac operon
   5468..5489    -  protein_bind   CAP binding site: CAP binding activates transcription in the presence of cAMP. E. coli catabolite activator protein
   5502..5594    -  CDS            lacI (fragment): lac repressor; lacI; The lac repressor binds to the lac operator to inhibit transcription in E. coli. This inhibition can be relieved by adding lactose or isopropyl-β-D-thiogalactopyranoside (IPTG).
   5777..6365    -  rep_origin     ori: high-copy-number ColE1/pMB1/pBR322/pUC origin of replication
   6536..250     -  CDS            AmpR (across the origin): β-lactamase; bla; confers resistance to ampicillin, carbenicillin, and related antibiotics
