[The description below was written by a language model from this plasmid's Addgene catalogue record and pLannotate feature annotations shown in this document.]
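Description:
pCMV-CRT-Fc N is a 7.1 kb mammalian expression plasmid on a pCMV backbone, built to produce a truncated form of human calreticulin (CALR) consisting of its N domain, fused at the C terminus to a human IgG1 Fc tag. It is maintained in E. coli as a high-copy plasmid through a ColE1/pUC-type origin and is selected with ampicillin via the β-lactamase gene and its native promoter. An f1 origin is also present, along with remnants of a lac promoter/operator region and a pBR322 bom fragment that are carried over from the backbone.

Expression is driven by the human cytomegalovirus immediate early enhancer and promoter, and transcripts are terminated by the bovine growth hormone polyadenylation signal. The annotated CALR fragment spans about 540 nt, consistent with a partial coding region, and is followed after an unannotated stretch by immunoglobulin heavy-chain constant-region sequence. The annotation software splits this into overlapping IGHG1 and IGHG4 matches, which likely reflects the close similarity of these constant regions; the catalogue entry identifies the tag as IgG1 Fc. T7 and SP6 promoters flank the insert, as is common for in vitro transcription or sequencing. A separate SV40 early promoter drives a neomycin phosphotransferase gene with an SV40 poly(A) signal, which would allow G418 selection of stably transfected mammalian cells.

An Fc fusion of this kind typically allows capture or detection of the protein through the Fc portion. The associated publication concerns recognition of ecto-calreticulin by the NK cell receptor NKp46, so a domain-specific construct could serve to map binding regions, although the record does not state this.
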