Addgene plasmid #221854: pCMV-CRT-Fc N
Purpose: Express human Calreticulin truncated N domain with C-terminal human IgG1Fc tag in mammalian cell.
Depositing lab: Judy Lieberman. Depositing organization: Boston Children's Hospital. Publication: The NK cell receptor NKp46 recognizes ecto-calreticulin on ER-stressed cells. Sen Santara S, Lee DJ, Crespo A, Hu JJ, Walker C, Ma X, Zhang Y, Chowdhury S, Meza-Sosa KF, Lewandrowski M, Zhang H, Rowe M, McClelland A, Wu H, Junqueira C, Lieberman J. Nature. 2023 Apr;616(7956):348-356. doi: 10.1038/s41586-023-05912-0. Epub 2023 Apr 5. PubMed 37020026.
Backbone
  Vector backbone: pCMV
  Vector type: Mammalian Expression
Growth in bacteria
  Bacterial resistance: Ampicillin, 100 μg/mL
  Growth temperature: 37°C
  Growth strain: DH5alpha
  Copy number: High Copy
Gene/Insert
  Gene/Insert name: Calreticulin
  Species: H. sapiens (human)
  Mutation: Expresses N domain
  Entrez Gene: CALR (a.k.a. CALR1, CRT, HEL-S-99n, RO, SSA, cC1qR)
  Tag / fusion protein: Human IgG1Fc tag (C terminal on insert)
Terms and licenses: Academic/Nonprofit Terms; Industry Terms: Not Available to Industry
How to cite: pCMV-CRT-Fc N was a gift from Judy Lieberman (Addgene plasmid # 221854 ; http://n2t.net/addgene:221854 ; RRID:Addgene_221854)
